Addgene plasmid #124909: sgMlst8_1
Purpose: Targeting mouse Mlst8 gene by CRISPR-Cas9
Depositing lab: Jin Chen. Depositing organization: Vanderbilt University. Publication: Disruption of the Scaffolding Function of mLST8 Selectively Inhibits mTORC2 Assembly and Function and Suppresses mTORC2-Dependent Tumor Growth In Vivo. Hwang Y, Kim LC, Song W, Edwards DN, Cook RS, Chen J. Cancer Res. 2019 Jul 1;79(13):3178-3184. doi: 10.1158/0008-5472.CAN-18-3658. Epub 2019 May 13. PubMed 31085701.
Backbone
  Vector backbone: lentiCRISPRv2
  Vector type: Lentiviral, CRISPR
  Selectable markers: Puromycin
Growth in bacteria
  Bacterial resistance: Ampicillin, 100 μg/mL
  Growth temperature: 30°C
  Growth strain: NEB Stable
  Copy number: High Copy
Gene/Insert
  Gene/Insert name: Mlst8 (alt name: GbetaL)
  gRNA/shRNA sequence: tggagttgagatcatacatg
  Species: M. musculus (mouse)
  Entrez Gene: Mlst8 (a.k.a. 0610033N12Rik, AA409454, AI505104, AI851821, Gbl)
  Cloning method: Restriction Enzyme; 5′ cloning site Unknown (unknown if destroyed); 3′ cloning site Unknown (unknown if destroyed)
  Sequencing primers: 5′ hU6-F
Terms and licenses: Academic/Nonprofit Terms; Industry Terms: Not Available to Industry
How to cite: sgMlst8_1 was a gift from Jin Chen (Addgene plasmid # 124909 ; http://n2t.net/addgene:124909 ; RRID:Addgene_124909)
