[The description below was written by a language model from this plasmid's Addgene catalogue record and pLannotate feature annotations shown in this document.]
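Description:
sgMlst8_1 is a lentiviral CRISPR-Cas9 plasmid built on the lentiCRISPRv2 backbone and designed to disrupt the mouse Mlst8 gene (also called GbetaL), which encodes a component of the mTOR complexes. It is an all-in-one vector of about 13 kb. A human U6 RNA polymerase III promoter drives a single guide RNA made up of a 20-nt Mlst8-targeting spacer fused to the Streptococcus pyogenes gRNA scaffold. Downstream, an EF-1α core promoter drives S. pyogenes Cas9, followed by a puromycin N-acetyltransferase coding sequence, so transduced mammalian cells can be selected with puromycin. The feature table does not annotate the linker between Cas9 and PuroR. A WPRE downstream of this cassette enhances transcript expression.

The expression cassettes sit within an HIV-1-derived transfer vector. A CMV enhancer/promoter fused to a truncated 5' LTR produces the genomic RNA in packaging cells. The Ψ packaging signal with a partial gag fragment, the RRE and the cPPT/CTS support encapsidation, Rev-dependent nuclear export and efficient transduction. The ΔU3 3' LTR makes the integrated provirus self-inactivating. Outside the LTRs, the plasmid carries a bGH polyadenylation signal, an f1 origin, an SV40/EM7-driven bleomycin/Zeocin resistance cassette, a high-copy ColE1/pUC-type origin and AmpR for ampicillin selection in E. coli. The record lists a recombination-tolerant growth strain, as is common for LTR-containing plasmids. The cloning sites used to insert the guide are not recorded. According to the associated publication title, the construct was used to study how loss of mLST8 affects mTORC2 assembly, mTORC2 function and mTORC2-dependent tumour growth.
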