Features (pLannotate 1.2.2; 33 found; start..end, strand, type, name):
    169..269     +  CDS            Rev (fragment): human immunodeficiency virus 1 (HIV-1) Rev protein; rev; enhances nuclear export of unspliced and incompletely spliced viral mRNAs
    319..436     +  misc_feature   cPPT/CTS: central polypurine tract and central termination sequence of HIV-1
    487..727     +  promoter       U6 promoter: RNA polymerase III promoter for human U6 snRNA
    757..832     +  misc_RNA       gRNA scaffold: guide RNA scaffold for the Streptococcus pyogenes CRISPR/Cas9 system
    850..868     +  CDS            small t antigen (fragment): SV40 (simian virus 40) small t antigen
    894..1105    +  promoter       EF-1α core promoter: core promoter for human elongation factor EF-1α
   1130..5233    +  CDS            Cas9: Cas9 (Csn1) endonuclease from the Streptococcus pyogenes Type II CRISPR/Cas system generates RNA-guided double strand breaks in DNA
   5371..5968    +  CDS            PuroR (fragment): puromycin N-acetyltransferase; pac from Streptomyces; confers resistance to puromycin
   5984..6572    +  misc_feature   WPRE: woodchuck hepatitis virus posttranscriptional regulatory element
   6623..6642    +  misc_feature   cPPT/CTS (fragment): central polypurine tract and central termination sequence of HIV-1
   6644..6877    +  LTR            3' LTR (ΔU3): self-inactivating 3' long terminal repeat (LTR) from HIV-1
   6909..7133    +  polyA_signal   bGH poly(A) signal: bovine growth hormone polyadenylation signal
   7137..7158    +  promoter       SV40 promoter (fragment): SV40 enhancer and early promoter
   7179..7607    +  rep_origin     f1 ori (sequence partly withheld): f1 bacteriophage origin of replication; arrow indicates direction of (+) strand synthesis
   7621..7950    +  promoter       SV40 promoter: SV40 enhancer and early promoter
   7998..8045    +  promoter       EM7 promoter: synthetic bacterial promoter&nbsp
   8064..8438    +  CDS            BleoR: antibiotic-binding protein; Sh ble from Streptoalloteichus hindustanus; confers resistance to bleomycin, phleomycin, and Zeocin™
   8448..8573    +  CDS            ble (fragment): BLE_KLEPN - Experimental evidence at protein level: Swiss-Prot protein existence level 1. Binding protein with a strong affinity to the bleomycin family of antibiotics. Binds to CL990; an antimitotic-antibiotic compound. From Klebsiella pneumoniae.
   8568..8689    +  polyA_signal   SV40 poly(A) signal: SV40 polyadenylation signal
   8760..8782    -  protein_bind   lac operator (fragment): The lac repressor binds to the lac operator to inhibit transcription in E. coli. This inhibition can be relieved by adding lactose or isopropyl-β-D-thiogalactopyranoside (IPTG). lac repressor encoded by lacI
   8786..8816    -  promoter       lac promoter: promoter for the E. coli lac operon
   8831..8852    -  protein_bind   CAP binding site: CAP binding activates transcription in the presence of cAMP. E. coli catabolite activator protein
   8865..8957    -  CDS            lacI (fragment): lac repressor; lacI; The lac repressor binds to the lac operator to inhibit transcription in E. coli. This inhibition can be relieved by adding lactose or isopropyl-β-D-thiogalactopyranoside (IPTG).
   9140..9728    -  rep_origin     ori: high-copy-number ColE1/pMB1/pBR322/pUC origin of replication
   9899..10759   -  CDS            AmpR: β-lactamase; bla; confers resistance to ampicillin, carbenicillin, and related antibiotics
  10760..10864   -  promoter       AmpR promoter: bla
  10923..10975   -  misc_feature   bom (fragment): basis of mobility region from pBR322
  11130..11509   +  enhancer       CMV enhancer: human cytomegalovirus immediate early enhancer
  11510..11709   +  promoter       CMV promoter: human cytomegalovirus (CMV) immediate early promoter
  11727..11907   +  LTR            5' LTR (truncated): truncated 5' long terminal repeat (LTR) from HIV-1
  11954..12079   +  misc_feature   HIV-1 Ψ: packaging signal of human immunodeficiency virus type 1
  12063..12426   +  CDS            HIV-1 gag (fragment): gag protein from human immunodeficiency virus 1; gag
  12572..12805   +  misc_feature   RRE: The Rev response element (RRE) of HIV-1 allows for Rev-dependent mRNA export from the nucleus to the cytoplasm.
>Addgene plasmid #124909 | sgMlst8_1 | addgene full sequence | sequence record 244569 | Addgene NGS Result
TTAGATAAATGGGCAAGTTTGTGGAATTGGTTTAACATAACAAATTGGCTGTGGTATATAAAATTATTCA
TAATGATAGTAGGAGGCTTGGTAGGTTTAAGAATAGTTTTTGCTGTACTTTCTATAGTGAATAGAGTTAG
GCAGGGATATTCACCATTATCGTTTCAGACCCACCTCCCAACCCCGAGGGGACCCGACAGGCCCGAAGGA
ATAGAAGAAGAAGGTGGAGAGAGAGACAGAGACAGATCCATTCGATTAGTGAACGGATCGGCACTGCGTG
CGCCAATTCTGCAGACAAATGGCAGTATTCATCCACAATTTTAAAAGAAAAGGGGGGATTGGGGGGTACA
GTGCAGGGGAAAGAATAGTAGACATAATAGCAACAGACATACAAACTAAAGAATTACAAAAACAAATTAC
AAAAATTCAAAATTTTCGGGTTTATTACAGGGACAGCAGAGATCCAGTTTGGTTAATTAAGGTACCGAGG
GCCTATTTCCCATGATTCCTTCATATTTGCATATACGATACAAGGCTGTTAGAGAGATAATTAGAATTAA
TTTGACTGTAAACACAAAGATATTAGTACAAAATACGTGACGTAGAAAGTAATAATTTCTTGGGTAGTTT
GCAGTTTTAAAATTATGTTTTAAAATGGACTATCATATGCTTACCGTAACTTGAAAGTATTTCGATTTCT
TGGCTTTATATATCTTGTGGAAAGGACGAAACACCGTGGAGTTGAGATCATACATGGTTTTAGAGCTAGA
AATAGCAAGTTAAAATAAGGCTAGTCCGTTATCAACTTGAAAAAGTGGCACCGAGTCGGTGCTTTTTTGA
ATTCGCTAGCTAGGTCTTGAAAGGAGTGGGAATTGGCTCCGGTGCCCGTCAGTGGGCAGAGCGCACATCG
CCCACAGTCCCCGAGAAGTTGGGGGGAGGGGTCGGCAATTGATCCGGTGCCTAGAGAAGGTGGCGCGGGG
TAAACTGGGAAAGTGATGTCGTGTACTGGCTCCGCCTTTTTCCCGAGGGTGGGGGAGAACCGTATATAAG
TGCAGTAGTCGCCGTGAACGTTCTTTTTCGCAACGGGTTTGCCGCCAGAACACAGGACCGGTTCTAGAGC
GCTGCCACCATGGACAAGAAGTACAGCATCGGCCTGGACATCGGCACCAACTCTGTGGGCTGGGCCGTGA
TCACCGACGAGTACAAGGTGCCCAGCAAGAAATTCAAGGTGCTGGGCAACACCGACCGGCACAGCATCAA
GAAGAACCTGATCGGAGCCCTGCTGTTCGACAGCGGCGAAACAGCCGAGGCCACCCGGCTGAAGAGAACC
GCCAGAAGAAGATACACCAGACGGAAGAACCGGATCTGCTATCTGCAAGAGATCTTCAGCAACGAGATGG
CCAAGGTGGACGACAGCTTCTTCCACAGACTGGAAGAGTCCTTCCTGGTGGAAGAGGATAAGAAGCACGA
GCGGCACCCCATCTTCGGCAACATCGTGGACGAGGTGGCCTACCACGAGAAGTACCCCACCATCTACCAC
CTGAGAAAGAAACTGGTGGACAGCACCGACAAGGCCGACCTGCGGCTGATCTATCTGGCCCTGGCCCACA
TGATCAAGTTCCGGGGCCACTTCCTGATCGAGGGCGACCTGAACCCCGACAACAGCGACGTGGACAAGCT
GTTCATCCAGCTGGTGCAGACCTACAACCAGCTGTTCGAGGAAAACCCCATCAACGCCAGCGGCGTGGAC
GCCAAGGCCATCCTGTCTGCCAGACTGAGCAAGAGCAGACGGCTGGAAAATCTGATCGCCCAGCTGCCCG
GCGAGAAGAAGAATGGCCTGTTCGGAAACCTGATTGCCCTGAGCCTGGGCCTGACCCCCAACTTCAAGAG
CAACTTCGACCTGGCCGAGGATGCCAAACTGCAGCTGAGCAAGGACACCTACGACGACGACCTGGACAAC
CTGCTGGCCCAGATCGGCGACCAGTACGCCGACCTGTTTCTGGCCGCCAAGAACCTGTCCGACGCCATCC
TGCTGAGCGACATCCTGAGAGTGAACACCGAGATCACCAAGGCCCCCCTGAGCGCCTCTATGATCAAGAG
ATACGACGAGCACCACCAGGACCTGACCCTGCTGAAAGCTCTCGTGCGGCAGCAGCTGCCTGAGAAGTAC
AAAGAGATTTTCTTCGACCAGAGCAAGAACGGCTACGCCGGCTACATTGACGGCGGAGCCAGCCAGGAAG
AGTTCTACAAGTTCATCAAGCCCATCCTGGAAAAGATGGACGGCACCGAGGAACTGCTCGTGAAGCTGAA
CAGAGAGGACCTGCTGCGGAAGCAGCGGACCTTCGACAACGGCAGCATCCCCCACCAGATCCACCTGGGA
GAGCTGCACGCCATTCTGCGGCGGCAGGAAGATTTTTACCCATTCCTGAAGGACAACCGGGAAAAGATCG
AGAAGATCCTGACCTTCCGCATCCCCTACTACGTGGGCCCTCTGGCCAGGGGAAACAGCAGATTCGCCTG
GATGACCAGAAAGAGCGAGGAAACCATCACCCCCTGGAACTTCGAGGAAGTGGTGGACAAGGGCGCTTCC
GCCCAGAGCTTCATCGAGCGGATGACCAACTTCGATAAGAACCTGCCCAACGAGAAGGTGCTGCCCAAGC
ACAGCCTGCTGTACGAGTACTTCACCGTGTATAACGAGCTGACCAAAGTGAAATACGTGACCGAGGGAAT
GAGAAAGCCCGCCTTCCTGAGCGGCGAGCAGAAAAAGGCCATCGTGGACCTGCTGTTCAAGACCAACCGG
AAAGTGACCGTGAAGCAGCTGAAAGAGGACTACTTCAAGAAAATCGAGTGCTTCGACTCCGTGGAAATCT
CCGGCGTGGAAGATCGGTTCAACGCCTCCCTGGGCACATACCACGATCTGCTGAAAATTATCAAGGACAA
GGACTTCCTGGACAATGAGGAAAACGAGGACATTCTGGAAGATATCGTGCTGACCCTGACACTGTTTGAG
GACAGAGAGATGATCGAGGAACGGCTGAAAACCTATGCCCACCTGTTCGACGACAAAGTGATGAAGCAGC
TGAAGCGGCGGAGATACACCGGCTGGGGCAGGCTGAGCCGGAAGCTGATCAACGGCATCCGGGACAAGCA
GTCCGGCAAGACAATCCTGGATTTCCTGAAGTCCGACGGCTTCGCCAACAGAAACTTCATGCAGCTGATC
CACGACGACAGCCTGACCTTTAAAGAGGACATCCAGAAAGCCCAGGTGTCCGGCCAGGGCGATAGCCTGC
ACGAGCACATTGCCAATCTGGCCGGCAGCCCCGCCATTAAGAAGGGCATCCTGCAGACAGTGAAGGTGGT
GGACGAGCTCGTGAAAGTGATGGGCCGGCACAAGCCCGAGAACATCGTGATCGAAATGGCCAGAGAGAAC
CAGACCACCCAGAAGGGACAGAAGAACAGCCGCGAGAGAATGAAGCGGATCGAAGAGGGCATCAAAGAGC
TGGGCAGCCAGATCCTGAAAGAACACCCCGTGGAAAACACCCAGCTGCAGAACGAGAAGCTGTACCTGTA
CTACCTGCAGAATGGGCGGGATATGTACGTGGACCAGGAACTGGACATCAACCGGCTGTCCGACTACGAT
GTGGACCATATCGTGCCTCAGAGCTTTCTGAAGGACGACTCCATCGACAACAAGGTGCTGACCAGAAGCG
ACAAGAACCGGGGCAAGAGCGACAACGTGCCCTCCGAAGAGGTCGTGAAGAAGATGAAGAACTACTGGCG
GCAGCTGCTGAACGCCAAGCTGATTACCCAGAGAAAGTTCGACAATCTGACCAAGGCCGAGAGAGGCGGC
CTGAGCGAACTGGATAAGGCCGGCTTCATCAAGAGACAGCTGGTGGAAACCCGGCAGATCACAAAGCACG
TGGCACAGATCCTGGACTCCCGGATGAACACTAAGTACGACGAGAATGACAAGCTGATCCGGGAAGTGAA
AGTGATCACCCTGAAGTCCAAGCTGGTGTCCGATTTCCGGAAGGATTTCCAGTTTTACAAAGTGCGCGAG
ATCAACAACTACCACCACGCCCACGACGCCTACCTGAACGCCGTCGTGGGAACCGCCCTGATCAAAAAGT
ACCCTAAGCTGGAAAGCGAGTTCGTGTACGGCGACTACAAGGTGTACGACGTGCGGAAGATGATCGCCAA
GAGCGAGCAGGAAATCGGCAAGGCTACCGCCAAGTACTTCTTCTACAGCAACATCATGAACTTTTTCAAG
ACCGAGATTACCCTGGCCAACGGCGAGATCCGGAAGCGGCCTCTGATCGAGACAAACGGCGAAACCGGGG
AGATCGTGTGGGATAAGGGCCGGGATTTTGCCACCGTGCGGAAAGTGCTGAGCATGCCCCAAGTGAATAT
CGTGAAAAAGACCGAGGTGCAGACAGGCGGCTTCAGCAAAGAGTCTATCCTGCCCAAGAGGAACAGCGAT
AAGCTGATCGCCAGAAAGAAGGACTGGGACCCTAAGAAGTACGGCGGCTTCGACAGCCCCACCGTGGCCT
ATTCTGTGCTGGTGGTGGCCAAAGTGGAAAAGGGCAAGTCCAAGAAACTGAAGAGTGTGAAAGAGCTGCT
GGGGATCACCATCATGGAAAGAAGCAGCTTCGAGAAGAATCCCATCGACTTTCTGGAAGCCAAGGGCTAC
AAAGAAGTGAAAAAGGACCTGATCATCAAGCTGCCTAAGTACTCCCTGTTCGAGCTGGAAAACGGCCGGA
AGAGAATGCTGGCCTCTGCCGGCGAACTGCAGAAGGGAAACGAACTGGCCCTGCCCTCCAAATATGTGAA
CTTCCTGTACCTGGCCAGCCACTATGAGAAGCTGAAGGGCTCCCCCGAGGATAATGAGCAGAAACAGCTG
TTTGTGGAACAGCACAAGCACTACCTGGACGAGATCATCGAGCAGATCAGCGAGTTCTCCAAGAGAGTGA
TCCTGGCCGACGCTAATCTGGACAAAGTGCTGTCCGCCTACAACAAGCACCGGGATAAGCCCATCAGAGA
GCAGGCCGAGAATATCATCCACCTGTTTACCCTGACCAATCTGGGAGCCCCTGCCGCCTTCAAGTACTTT
GACACCACCATCGACCGGAAGAGGTACACCAGCACCAAAGAGGTGCTGGACGCCACCCTGATCCACCAGA
GCATCACCGGCCTGTACGAGACACGGATCGACCTGTCTCAGCTGGGAGGCGACAAGCGACCTGCCGCCAC
AAAGAAGGCTGGACAGGCTAAGAAGAAGAAAGATTACAAAGACGATGACGATAAGGGATCCGGCGCAACA
AACTTCTCTCTGCTGAAACAAGCCGGAGATGTCGAAGAGAATCCTGGACCGACCGAGTACAAGCCCACGG
TGCGCCTCGCCACCCGCGACGACGTCCCCAGGGCCGTACGCACCCTCGCCGCCGCGTTCGCCGACTACCC
CGCCACGCGCCACACCGTCGATCCGGACCGCCACATCGAGCGGGTCACCGAGCTGCAAGAACTCTTCCTC
ACGCGCGTCGGGCTCGACATCGGCAAGGTGTGGGTCGCGGACGACGGCGCCGCGGTGGCGGTCTGGACCA
CGCCGGAGAGCGTCGAAGCGGGGGCGGTGTTCGCCGAGATCGGCCCGCGCATGGCCGAGTTGAGCGGTTC
CCGGCTGGCCGCGCAGCAACAGATGGAAGGCCTCCTGGCGCCGCACCGGCCCAAGGAGCCCGCGTGGTTC
CTGGCCACCGTCGGAGTCTCGCCCGACCACCAGGGCAAGGGTCTGGGCAGCGCCGTCGTGCTCCCCGGAG
TGGAGGCGGCCGAGCGCGCCGGGGTGCCCGCCTTCCTGGAGACCTCCGCGCCCCGCAACCTCCCCTTCTA
CGAGCGGCTCGGCTTCACCGTCACCGCCGACGTCGAGGTGCCCGAAGGACCGCGCACCTGGTGCATGACC
CGCAAGCCCGGTGCCTGAACGCGTTAAGTCGACAATCAACCTCTGGATTACAAAATTTGTGAAAGATTGA
CTGGTATTCTTAACTATGTTGCTCCTTTTACGCTATGTGGATACGCTGCTTTAATGCCTTTGTATCATGC
TATTGCTTCCCGTATGGCTTTCATTTTCTCCTCCTTGTATAAATCCTGGTTGCTGTCTCTTTATGAGGAG
TTGTGGCCCGTTGTCAGGCAACGTGGCGTGGTGTGCACTGTGTTTGCTGACGCAACCCCCACTGGTTGGG
GCATTGCCACCACCTGTCAGCTCCTTTCCGGGACTTTCGCTTTCCCCCTCCCTATTGCCACGGCGGAACT
CATCGCCGCCTGCCTTGCCCGCTGCTGGACAGGGGCTCGGCTGTTGGGCACTGACAATTCCGTGGTGTTG
TCGGGGAAATCATCGTCCTTTCCTTGGCTGCTCGCCTGTGTTGCCACCTGGATTCTGCGCGGGACGTCCT
TCTGCTACGTCCCTTCGGCCCTCAATCCAGCGGACCTTCCTTCCCGCGGCCTGCTGCCGGCTCTGCGGCC
TCTTCCGCGTCTTCGCCTTCGCCCTCAGACGAGTCGGATCTCCCTTTGGGCCGCCTCCCCGCGTCGACTT
TAAGACCAATGACTTACAAGGCAGCTGTAGATCTTAGCCACTTTTTAAAAGAAAAGGGGGGACTGGAAGG
GCTAATTCACTCCCAACGAAGACAAGATCTGCTTTTTGCTTGTACTGGGTCTCTCTGGTTAGACCAGATC
TGAGCCTGGGAGCTCTCTGGCTAACTAGGGAACCCACTGCTTAAGCCTCAATAAAGCTTGCCTTGAGTGC
TTCAAGTAGTGTGTGCCCGTCTGTTGTGTGACTCTGGTAACTAGAGATCCCTCAGACCCTTTTAGTCAGT
GTGGAAAATCTCTAGCAGGGCCCGTTTAAACCCGCTGATCAGCCTCGACTGTGCCTTCTAGTTGCCAGCC
ATCTGTTGTTTGCCCCTCCCCCGTGCCTTCCTTGACCCTGGAAGGTGCCACTCCCACTGTCCTTTCCTAA
TAAAATGAGGAAATTGCATCGCATTGTCTGAGTAGGTGTCATTCTATTCTGGGGGGTGGGGTGGGGCAGG
ACAGCAAGGGGGAGGATTGGGAAGACAATAGCAGGCATGCTGGGGATGCGGTGGGCTCTATGGCTTCTGA
GGCGGAAAGAACCAGCTGGGGCTCTAGGGGGTATCCCC
[124 nt withheld, positions 7179-7302]
C
[91 nt withheld, positions 7304-7394]
A
[49 nt withheld, positions 7396-7444]
CCTTTGACGTTGGAGTCCACGTTCTTT
[37 nt withheld, positions 7472-7508]
ACCCTATCTCGGTCTATTCTTTTGATTTATAAGGGATTTTGCCGATTTCGGCCTATTGGTTAAAAAATGA
GCTGATTTAACAAAAATTTAACGCGAATTAATTCTGTGGAATGTGTGTCAGTTAGGGTGTGGAAAGTCCC
CAGGCTCCCCAGCAGGCAGAAGTATGCAAAGCATGCATCTCAATTAGTCAGCAACCAGGTGTGGAAAGTC
CCCAGGCTCCCCAGCAGGCAGAAGTATGCAAAGCATGCATCTCAATTAGTCAGCAACCATAGTCCCGCCC
CTAACTCCGCCCATCCCGCCCCTAACTCCGCCCAGTTCCGCCCATTCTCCGCCCCATGGCTGACTAATTT
TTTTTATTTATGCAGAGGCCGAGGCCGCCTCTGCCTCTGAGCTATTCCAGAAGTAGTGAGGAGGCTTTTT
TGGAGGCCTAGGCTTTTGCAAAAAGCTCCCGGGAGCTTGTATATCCATTTTCGGATCTGATCAGCACGTG
TTGACAATTAATCATCGGCATAGTATATCGGCATAGTATAATACGACAAGGTGAGGAACTAAACCATGGC
CAAGTTGACCAGTGCCGTTCCGGTGCTCACCGCGCGCGACGTCGCCGGAGCGGTCGAGTTCTGGACCGAC
CGGCTCGGGTTCTCCCGGGACTTCGTGGAGGACGACTTCGCCGGTGTGGTCCGGGACGACGTGACCCTGT
TCATCAGCGCGGTCCAGGACCAGGTGGTGCCGGACAACACCCTGGCCTGGGTGTGGGTGCGCGGCCTGGA
CGAGCTGTACGCCGAGTGGTCGGAGGTCGTGTCCACGAACTTCCGGGACGCCTCCGGGCCGGCCATGACC
GAGATCGGCGAGCAGCCGTGGGGGCGGGAGTTCGCCCTGCGCGACCCGGCCGGCAACTGCGTGCACTTCG
TGGCCGAGGAGCAGGACTGACACGTGCTACGAGATTTCGATTCCACCGCCGCCTTCTATGAAAGGTTGGG
CTTCGGAATCGTTTTCCGGGACGCCGGCTGGATGATCCTCCAGCGCGGGGATCTCATGCTGGAGTTCTTC
GCCCACCCCAACTTGTTTATTGCAGCTTATAATGGTTACAAATAAAGCAATAGCATCACAAATTTCACAA
ATAAAGCATTTTTTTCACTGCATTCTAGTTGTGGTTTGTCCAAACTCATCAATGTATCTTATCATGTCTG
TATACCGTCGACCTCTAGCTAGAGCTTGGCGTAATCATGGTCATAGCTGTTTCCTGTGTGAAATTGTTAT
CCGCTCACAATTCCACACAACATACGAGCCGGAAGCATAAAGTGTAAAGCCTGGGGTGCCTAATGAGTGA
GCTAACTCACATTAATTGCGTTGCGCTCACTGCCCGCTTTCCAGTCGGGAAACCTGTCGTGCCAGCTGCA
TTAATGAATCGGCCAACGCGCGGGGAGAGGCGGTTTGCGTATTGGGCGCTCTTCCGCTTCCTCGCTCACT
GACTCGCTGCGCTCGGTCGTTCGGCTGCGGCGAGCGGTATCAGCTCACTCAAAGGCGGTAATACGGTTAT
CCACAGAATCAGGGGATAACGCAGGAAAGAACATGTGAGCAAAAGGCCAGCAAAAGGCCAGGAACCGTAA
AAAGGCCGCGTTGCTGGCGTTTTTCCATAGGCTCCGCCCCCCTGACGAGCATCACAAAAATCGACGCTCA
AGTCAGAGGTGGCGAAACCCGACAGGACTATAAAGATACCAGGCGTTTCCCCCTGGAAGCTCCCTCGTGC
GCTCTCCTGTTCCGACCCTGCCGCTTACCGGATACCTGTCCGCCTTTCTCCCTTCGGGAAGCGTGGCGCT
TTCTCATAGCTCACGCTGTAGGTATCTCAGTTCGGTGTAGGTCGTTCGCTCCAAGCTGGGCTGTGTGCAC
GAACCCCCCGTTCAGCCCGACCGCTGCGCCTTATCCGGTAACTATCGTCTTGAGTCCAACCCGGTAAGAC
ACGACTTATCGCCACTGGCAGCAGCCACTGGTAACAGGATTAGCAGAGCGAGGTATGTAGGCGGTGCTAC
AGAGTTCTTGAAGTGGTGGCCTAACTACGGCTACACTAGAAGAACAGTATTTGGTATCTGCGCTCTGCTG
AAGCCAGTTACCTTCGGAAAAAGAGTTGGTAGCTCTTGATCCGGCAAACAAACCACCGCTGGTAGCGGTG
GTTTTTTTGTTTGCAAGCAGCAGATTACGCGCAGAAAAAAAGGATCTCAAGAAGATCCTTTGATCTTTTC
TACGGGGTCTGACGCTCAGTGGAACGAAAACTCACGTTAAGGGATTTTGGTCATGAGATTATCAAAAAGG
ATCTTCACCTAGATCCTTTTAAATTAAAAATGAAGTTTTAAATCAATCTAAAGTATATATGAGTAAACTT
GGTCTGACAGTTACCAATGCTTAATCAGTGAGGCACCTATCTCAGCGATCTGTCTATTTCGTTCATCCAT
AGTTGCCTGACTCCCCGTCGTGTAGATAACTACGATACGGGAGGGCTTACCATCTGGCCCCAGTGCTGCA
ATGATACCGCGAGACCCACGCTCACCGGCTCCAGATTTATCAGCAATAAACCAGCCAGCCGGAAGGGCCG
AGCGCAGAAGTGGTCCTGCAACTTTATCCGCCTCCATCCAGTCTATTAATTGTTGCCGGGAAGCTAGAGT
AAGTAGTTCGCCAGTTAATAGTTTGCGCAACGTTGTTGCCATTGCTACAGGCATCGTGGTGTCACGCTCG
TCGTTTGGTATGGCTTCATTCAGCTCCGGTTCCCAACGATCAAGGCGAGTTACATGATCCCCCATGTTGT
GCAAAAAAGCGGTTAGCTCCTTCGGTCCTCCGATCGTTGTCAGAAGTAAGTTGGCCGCAGTGTTATCACT
CATGGTTATGGCAGCACTGCATAATTCTCTTACTGTCATGCCATCCGTAAGATGCTTTTCTGTGACTGGT
GAGTACTCAACCAAGTCATTCTGAGAATAGTGTATGCGGCGACCGAGTTGCTCTTGCCCGGCGTCAATAC
GGGATAATACCGCGCCACATAGCAGAACTTTAAAAGTGCTCATCATTGGAAAACGTTCTTCGGGGCGAAA
ACTCTCAAGGATCTTACCGCTGTTGAGATCCAGTTCGATGTAACCCACTCGTGCACCCAACTGATCTTCA
GCATCTTTTACTTTCACCAGCGTTTCTGGGTGAGCAAAAACAGGAAGGCAAAATGCCGCAAAAAAGGGAA
TAAGGGCGACACGGAAATGTTGAATACTCATACTCTTCCTTTTTCAATATTATTGAAGCATTTATCAGGG
TTATTGTCTCATGAGCGGATACATATTTGAATGTATTTAGAAAAATAAACAAATAGGGGTTCCGCGCACA
TTTCCCCGAAAAGTGCCACCTGACGTCGACGGATCGGGAGATCTCCCGATCCCCTATGGTGCACTCTCAG
TACAATCTGCTCTGATGCCGCATAGTTAAGCCAGTATCTGCTCCCTGCTTGTGTGTTGGAGGTCGCTGAG
TAGTGCGCGAGCAAAATTTAAGCTACAACAAGGCAAGGCTTGACCGACAATTGCATGAAGAATCTGCTTA
GGGTTAGGCGTTTTGCGCTGCTTCGCGATGTACGGGCCAGATATACGCGTTGACATTGATTATTGACTAG
TTATTAATAGTAATCAATTACGGGGTCATTAGTTCATAGCCCATATATGGAGTTCCGCGTTACATAACTT
ACGGTAAATGGCCCGCCTGGCTGACCGCCCAACGACCCCCGCCCATTGACGTCAATAATGACGTATGTTC
CCATAGTAACGCCAATAGGGACTTTCCATTGACGTCAATGGGTGGAGTATTTACGGTAAACTGCCCACTT
GGCAGTACATCAAGTGTATCATATGCCAAGTACGCCCCCTATTGACGTCAATGACGGTAAATGGCCCGCC
TGGCATTATGCCCAGTACATGACCTTATGGGACTTTCCTACTTGGCAGTACATCTACGTATTAGTCATCG
CTATTACCATGGTGATGCGGTTTTGGCAGTACATCAATGGGCGTGGATAGCGGTTTGACTCACGGGGATT
TCCAAGTCTCCACCCCATTGACGTCAATGGGAGTTTGTTTTGGCACCAAAATCAACGGGACTTTCCAAAA
TGTCGTAACAACTCCGCCCCATTGACGCAAATGGGCGGTAGGCGTGTACGGTGGGAGGTCTATATAAGCA
GCGCGTTTTGCCTGTACTGGGTCTCTCTGGTTAGACCAGATCTGAGCCTGGGAGCTCTCTGGCTAACTAG
GGAACCCACTGCTTAAGCCTCAATAAAGCTTGCCTTGAGTGCTTCAAGTAGTGTGTGCCCGTCTGTTGTG
TGACTCTGGTAACTAGAGATCCCTCAGACCCTTTTAGTCAGTGTGGAAAATCTCTAGCAGTGGCGCCCGA
ACAGGGACTTGAAAGCGAAAGGGAAACCAGAGGAGCTCTCTCGACGCAGGACTCGGCTTGCTGAAGCGCG
CACGGCAAGAGGCGAGGGGCGGCGACTGGTGAGTACGCCAAAAATTTTGACTAGCGGAGGCTAGAAGGAG
AGAGATGGGTGCGAGAGCGTCAGTATTAAGCGGGGGAGAATTAGATCGCGATGGGAAAAAATTCGGTTAA
GGCCAGGGGGAAAGAAAAAATATAAATTAAAACATATAGTATGGGCAAGCAGGGAGCTAGAACGATTCGC
AGTTAATCCTGGCCTGTTAGAAACATCAGAAGGCTGTAGACAAATACTGGGACAGCTACAACCATCCCTT
CAGACAGGATCAGAAGAACTTAGATCATTATATAATACAGTAGCAACCCTCTATTGTGTGCATCAAAGGA
TAGAGATAAAAGACACCAAGGAAGCTTTAGACAAGATAGAGGAAGAGCAAAACAAAAGTAAGACCACCGC
ACAGCAAGCGGCCGCTGATCTTCAGACCTGGAGGAGGAGATATGAGGGACAATTGGAGAAGTGAATTATA
TAAATATAAAGTAGTAAAAATTGAACCATTAGGAGTAGCACCCACCAAGGCAAAGAGAAGAGTGGTGCAG
AGAGAAAAAAGAGCAGTGGGAATAGGAGCTTTGTTCCTTGGGTTCTTGGGAGCAGCAGGAAGCACTATGG
GCGCAGCGTCAATGACGCTGACGGTACAGGCCAGACAATTATTGTCTGGTATAGTGCAGCAGCAGAACAA
TTTGCTGAGGGCTATTGAGGCGCAACAGCATCTGTTGCAACTCACAGTCTGGGGCATCAAGCAGCTCCAG
GCAAGAATCCTGGCTGTGGAAAGATACCTAAAGGATCAACAGCTCCTGGGGATTTGGGGTTGCTCTGGAA
AACTCATTTGCACCACTGCTGTGCCTTGGAATGCTAGTTGGAGTAATAAATCTCTGGAACAGATTTGGAA
TCACACGACCTGGATGGAGTGGGACAGAGAAATTAACAATTACACAAGCTTAATACACTCCTTAATTGAA
GAATCGCAAAACCAGCAAGAAAAGAATGAACAAGAATTATTGGAA
